>Addgene plasmid #12213 | pCMV6M-Pak1 P191G, P192A | addgene partial sequence | sequence record 18840 | CMV-F 5'-CGCAAATGGGCGGTAGGCGTG-3'
AGCTCGTTTAGTGAACCGTCAGAATTAATTCAGATCTGGTACCACGCGTATCGATAAGCTTCGATCGTCG
ACATGGAACAGAAACTCATCTCTGAAGAGGATCTGTCTAGAGGATCCATGTCAAATAACGGCCTAGACAT
TCAAGACAAACCCCCAGCCCCTCCGATGAGAAATACCAGCACTATGATTGGAGCCGGCAGCAAAGATGCT
GGAACCCTAAACCATGGTTCTAAACCTCTGCCTCCAAACCCAGAGGAGAAGAAAAAGAAGGACCGATTTT
ACCGATCCATTTTACCTGGAGATAAAACAAATAAAAAGAAAGAGAAAGAGCGGCCAGAGATTTCTCTCCC
TTCAGATTTTGAACACACAATTCATGTCGGTTTTGATGCTGTCACAGGGGAGTTTACGGGAATGCCAGAG
CAGTGGGCCCGCTTGCTTCAGACATCAAATATCACTAAGTCGGAGCAGAAGAAAAACCCGCAGGCTGTTC
TGGATGTGTTGGAGTTTTACAACTCGAAGAAGACATCCAACAGCCAGAAATACATGAGCTTTACAGATAA
GTCAGCTGAGGATTACAATTCTTCTAATGCCTTGAATGTGAAGGCTGTGTCTGAGACTCCTGCAGTGCCA
CCAGTTTCAGAAGATGAGGATGATGATGATGATGATGCTACCCCACCACCAGTGATTGCTCCAGGCGCCG
AGCACACAAAATCTGTATACACACGGTCTGTGATTGAACCACTTCCTGTCACTCCAACTCGGGACGTGGC
TACATCTCCCATTTCACCTACTGAAAAT
