[The description below was written by a language model from this plasmid's Addgene catalogue record.]
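Description:
pCMV6M-Pak1 P191G, P192A is a mammalian expression plasmid built on the pCMV6 backbone (about 4.9 kb without insert), carrying a roughly 2 kb human PAK1 coding sequence cloned between SalI and EcoRI sites, both of which remain intact. It is maintained in E. coli as a high-copy plasmid under ampicillin selection. The record does not list the promoter or other regulatory elements explicitly. The backbone name suggests CMV-driven expression, but no feature table is available to confirm this, or to identify the polyadenylation signal, the origin of replication, or any mammalian selection marker.

The encoded protein is the serine/threonine kinase Pak1 (p21-activated kinase 1), fused at its N terminus to a Myc epitope tag, which allows detection or immunoprecipitation with anti-Myc antibodies and distinguishes it from endogenous Pak1. Two adjacent prolines are substituted (P191G and P192A), and the record describes the result as a PIX (PAK-interacting exchange factor) binding mutant. The site-directed mutagenesis also introduced a NarI restriction site, which offers a convenient diagnostic marker for the mutant allele. The depositor notes an additional G401S change in Pak1 and states that it should not affect plasmid function.

The construct is suited to transfection of mammalian cells to express a tagged Pak1 variant defective in PIX association. Comparison with wild-type Pak1 would then help separate PIX-dependent aspects of Pak1 localisation, regulation, or signalling from those that do not require this interaction. The record does not describe specific experiments.
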