Addgene plasmid #12213: pCMV6M-Pak1 P191G, P192A
Depositing lab: Jonathan Chernoff. Depositing organization: Institute for Cancer Research d/b/a the Research Institute of Fox Chase Cancer Center.
Backbone
  Vector backbone: pCMV6
  Backbone manufacturer: Invitrogen
  Backbone size w/o insert (bp): 4900
  Vector type: Mammalian Expression
Growth in bacteria
  Bacterial resistance: Ampicillin, 100 μg/mL
  Growth temperature: 37°C
  Growth strain: DH5alpha
  Copy number: High Copy
Gene/Insert
  Gene/Insert name: Pak1
  Species: H. sapiens (human)
  Insert size (bp): 2000
  Mutation: PIX (PAK-interacting exchange factor) binding mutant: P191G, P192A. NarI site added as a result of site-directed mutagenesis
  Entrez Gene: PAK1 (a.k.a. IDDMSSD, PAKalpha, alpha-PAK, p65-PAK)
  Tag / fusion protein: Myc (N terminal on insert)
  Cloning method: Restriction Enzyme; 5′ cloning site SalI (not destroyed); 3′ cloning site EcoRI (not destroyed)
  Sequencing primers: 5′ CTCGTTTAGTGAACCGTCAG; 3′ GGAACTTCCAAGGCCAGGA
Terms and licenses: Academic/Nonprofit Terms; Industry Terms: Not Available to Industry
Depositor comments: Pak1 contains a G401S mutation. Depositor states that this mutation should not affect plasmid function.
How to cite: pCMV6M-Pak1 P191G, P192A was a gift from Jonathan Chernoff (Addgene plasmid # 12213 ; http://n2t.net/addgene:12213 ; RRID:Addgene_12213)
